>Addgene plasmid #128504 | pscALPS_puro | addgene full sequence | sequence record 251145 | Addgene NGS Result
TATTCCAGAAGTAGTGAGGAGGCTTTTTTGGAGGCCTAGGCTTTTGCAAAAAGCTCGCGTTGACATTGAT
TATTGACTAGTTATTAATAGTAATCAATTACGGGGTCATTAGTTCATAGCCCATATATGGAGTTCCGCGT
TACATAACTTACGGTAAATGGCCCGCCTGGCTGACCGCCCAACGACCCCCGCCCATTGACGTCAATAATG
ACGTATGTTCCCATAGTAACGCCAATAGGGACTTTCCATTGACGTCAATGGGTGGAGTATTTACGGTAAA
CTGCCCACTTGGCAGTACATCAAGTGTATCATATGCCAAGTACGCCCCCTATTGACGTCAATGACGGTAA
ATGGCCCGCCTGGCATTATGCCCAGTACATGACCTTATGGGACTTTCCTACTTGGCAGTACATCTACGTA
TTAGTCATCGCTATTACCATGGTGATGCGGTTTTGGCAGTACATCAATGGGCGTGGATAGCGGTTTGACT
CACGGGGATTTCCAAGTCTCCACCCCATTGACGTCAATGGGAGTTTGTTTTGGCACCAAAATCAACGGGA
CTTTCCAAAATGTCGTAACAACTCCGCCCCATTGACGCAAATGGGCGGTAGGCGTGTACGGTGGGAGGTC
TATATAAGCAGCGCGTTTTGCCTGTACTGGGTCTCTCTGGTTAGACCAGATCTGAGCCTGGGAGCTCTCT
GGCTAACTAGGGAACCCACTGCTTAAGCCTCAATAAAGCTTGCCTTGAGTGCTTCAAGTAGTGTGTGCCC
GTCTGTTGTGTGACTCTGGTAACTAGAGATCCCTCAGACCCTTTTAGTCAGTGTGGAAAATCTCTAGCAG
TGGCGCCCGAACAGGGACTTGAAAGCGAAAGGGAAACCAGAGGAGCTCTCTCGACGCAGGACTCGGCTTG
CTGAAGCGCGCACGGCAAGAGGCGAGGGGCGGCGACTGGTGAGTACGCCAAAAATTTTGACTAGCGGAGG
CTAGAAGGAGAGAGATGGGTGCGAGAGCGTCAGTATTAAGCGGGGGAGAATTAGATCGCGATGGGAAAAA
ATTCGGTTAAGGCCAGGGGGAAAGAAAAAATATAAATTAAAACATATAGTATGGGCAAGCAGGGAGCTAG
AACGATTCGCAGTTAATCCTGGCCTGTTAGAAACATCAGAAGGCTGTAGACAAATACTGGGACAGCTACA
ACCATCCCTTCAGACAGGATCAGAAGAACTTAGATCATTATATAATACAGTAGCAACCCTCTATTGTGTG
CATCAAAGGATAGAGATAAAAGACACCAAGGAAGCTTTAGACAAGATAGAGGAAGAGCAAAACAAAAGTA
AGACCACCGCACAGCAAGCGGCCGGCCGCTGATCTTCAGACCTGGAGGAGGAGATATGAGGGACAATTGG
AGAAGTGAATTATATAAATATAAAGTAGTAAAAATTGAACCATTAGGAGTAGCACCCACCAAGGCAAAGA
GAAGAGTGGTGCAGAGAGAAAAAAGAGCAGTGGGAATAGGAGCTTTGTTCCTTGGGTTCTTGGGAGCAGC
AGGAAGCACTATGGGCGCAGCGTCAATGACGCTGACGGTACAGGCCAGACAATTATTGTCTGGTATAGTG
CAGCAGCAGAACAATTTGCTGAGGGCTATTGAGGCGCAACAGCATCTGTTGCAACTCACAGTCTGGGGCA
TCAAGCAGCTCCAGGCAAGAATCCTGGCTGTGGAAAGATACCTAAAGGATCAACAGCTCCTGGGGATTTG
GGGTTGCTCTGGAAAACTCATTTGCACCACTGCTGTGCCTTGGAATGCTAGTTGGAGTAATAAATCTCTG
GAACAGATTTGGAATCACACGACCTGGATGGAGTGGGACAGAGAATTAACAATTACACAAGCTTAATACA
CTCCTTAATTGAAGAATCGCAAAACCAGCAAGAAAAGAATGAACAAGAATTATTGGAATTAGATAAATGG
GCAAGTTTGTGGAATTGGTTTAACATAACAAATTGGCTGTGGTATATAAAATTATTCATAATGATAGTAG
GAGGCTTGGTAGGTTTAAGAATAGTTTTTGCTGTACTTTCTATAGTGAATAGAGTTAGGCAGGGATATTC
ACCATTATCGTTTCAGACCCACCTCCCAACCCCGAGGGGACCCGACAGGCCCGAAGGAATAGAAGAAGAA
GGTGGAGAGAGAGACAGAGACAGATCCATTCGATTAGTGAACGGATCGGCACTGCGTGCGCCAATTCTGC
AGACAAATGGCAGTATTCATCCACAATTTTAAAAGAAAAGGGGGGATTGGGGGGTACAGTGCAGGGGAAA
GAATAGTAGACATAATAGCAACAGACATACAAACTAAAGAATTACAAAAACAAATTACAAAAATTCAAAA
TTTTCGGGTTTATTACAGGGACAGCAGAGATCCAGTTTGGTTAATTAACTGCAGCCCCGATAAAATAAAA
GATTTTATTTAGTCTCCAGAAAAAGGGGGGAATGAAAGACCCCACCTGTAGGTTTGGCAAGCTAGCTGCA
GTAACGCCATTTTGCAAGGCATGGAAAAATACCAAACCAAGAATAGAGAAGTTCAGATCAAGGGCGGGTA
CATGAAAATAGCTAACGTTGGGCCAAACAGGATATCTGCGGTGAGCAGTTTCGGCCCCGGCCCGGGGCCA
AGAACAGATGGTCACCGCAGTTTCGGCCCCGGCCCGAGGCCAAGAACAGATGGTCCCCAGATATGGCCCA
ACCCTCAGCAGTTTCTTAAGACCCATCAGATGTTTCCAGGCTCCCCCAAGGACCTGAAATGACCCTGCGC
CTTATTTGAATTAACCAATCAGCCTGCTTCTCGCTTCTGTTCGCGCGCTTCTGCTTCCCGAGCTCTATAA
AAGAGCTCACAACCCCTCACTCGGCGCGCCAGTCCTCCGACAGACTGAGTCGCCCGGGGGTCTAGAAGCG
CTGGATCCGTTTAAACGCGGCCGCCCAGCACAGTGGCTCGAGCCGCGGGTTAACTGGCCAGAATTCTCGA
CCTTGACTGGCGGCGCGACCTTGAGGCCTGCGTTCGCCTCAGTTGCCCCCTCTGTGCAATGGGGAGACGC
GCCTCATCGCTTGACAACGGCCGAAGAGCCGCCGCGCTTCCGTCTCCCGCGTGCGCGCGCCATGCTGCCC
ACCCCCGTTCCGCACTGACCCTCCCCCGTGCCCCGCGTCCCGTACTGCCGCCCCGCCCCGAGTCCCATGC
CGCAGCCACCGCGACGGAGCCCGCAGGCGGGAACCTGCCTCCGCGCGTTAGCGCGCACGCGCGCCTCATG
TGTCGTCCCCATCAGCGCCGGCTTCCGTCTATAGGCCAGATGCACTGTCACTCTGGCGAAGTCGCAGACC
CGATTGGCCGGGACGGAGGCGCGAGACCGGGTTGCGGGCGGGGCCGAACGTGGTATAAAAGGGGCGGGAG
GCCAGGCTCGTGCCGTTTTGCAGACGCCACCGCCGAGGAAAACCGTGTACTATTAGCCACGCGTGCCACC
ATGACCGAGTACAAGCCCACGGTGCGCCTCGCCACCCGCGACGACGTCCCCCGGGCCGTACGCACCCTCG
CCGCCGCGTTCGCCGACTACCCCGCCACGCGCCACACCGTCGACCCGGACCGCCACATCGAGCGGGTCAC
CGAGCTGCAAGAACTCTTCCTCACGCGCGTCGGGCTCGACATCGGCAAGGTGTGGGTCGCGGACGACGGC
GCCGCGGTGGCGGTCTGGACCACGCCGGAGAGCGTCGAAGCGGGGGCGGTGTTCGCCGAGATCGGCCCGC
GCATGGCCGAGTTGAGCGGTTCCCGGCTGGCCGCGCAGCAACAGATGGAAGGCCTCCTGGCGCCGCACCG
GCCCAAGGAGCCCGCGTGGTTCCTGGCCACCGTCGGCGTCTCGCCCGACCACCAGGGCAAGGGTCTGGGC
AGCGCCGTCGTGCTCCCCGGAGTGGAGGCGGCCGAGCGCGCCGGGGTGCCCGCCTTCCTGGAGACCTCCG
CGCCCCGCAACCTCCCCTTCTACGAGCGGCTCGGCTTCACCGTCACCGCCGACGTCGAGGTGCCCGAAGG
ACCGCGCACCTGGTGCATGACCCGCAAGCCCGGTGCCTGAGCGATCGCTAATCAACCTCTGGATTACAAA
ATTTGTGAAAGATTGACTGGTATTCTTAACTATGTTGCTCCTTTTACGCTATGTGGATACGCTGCTTTAA
TGCCTTTGTATCATGCTATTGCTTCCCGTATGGCTTTCATTTTCTCCTCCTTGTATAAATCCTGGTTGCT
GTCTCTTTATGAGGAGTTGTGGCCCGTTGTCAGGCAACGTGGCGTGGTGTGCACTGTGTTTGCTGACGCA
ACCCCCACTGGTTGGGGCATTGCCACCACCTGTCAGCTCCTTTCCGGGACTTTCGCTTTCCCCCTCCCTA
TTGCCACGGCGGAACTCATCGCCGCCTGCCTTGCCCGCTGCTGGACAGGGGCTCGGCTGTTGGGCACTGA
CAATTCCGTGGTGTTGTCGGGGAAGCTGACGTCCTTTCCATGGCTGCTCGCCTGTGTTGCCACCTGGATT
CTGCGCGGGACGTCCTTCTGCTACGTCCCTTCGGCCCTCAATCCAGCGGACCTTCCTTCCCGCGGCCTGC
TGCCGGCTCTGCGGCCTCTTCCGCGTCTTCGCCTTCGCCCTCAGACGAGTCGGATCTCCCTTTGGGCCGC
CTCCCCGCTTAATCGCGTCGAGACCTAGAAAAACATGGAGCAATCACAAGTAGCAATACAGCAGCTACCA
ATGCTGATTGTGCCTGGCTAGAAGCACAAGAGGAGGAGGAGGTGGGTTTTCCAGTCACACCTCAGGTACC
TTTAAGACCAATGACTTACAAGGCAGCTGTAGATCTTAGCCACTTTTTAAAAGAAAAGGGGGGACTGGAA
GGGCTAATTCACTCCCAACGAAGACAAGATATCCTTGATCTGTGGATCTACCACACACAAGGCTACTTCC
CTGATTGGCAGAACTACACACCAGGGCCAGGGATCAGATATCCACTGACCTTTGGATGGTGCTACAAGCT
AGTACCAGTTGAGCAAGAGAAGGTAGAAGAAGCCAATGAAGGAGAGAACACCCGCTTGTTACACCCTGTG
AGCCTGCATGGGATGGATGACCCGGAGAGAGAAGTATTAGAGTGGAGGTTTGACAGCCGCCTAGCATTTC
ATCACATGGCCCGAGAGCTGCATCCGGACTGTACTGGGTCTCTCTGGTTAGACCAGATCTGAGCCTGGGA
GCTCTCTGGCTAACTAGGGAACCCACTGCTTAAGCCTCAATAAAGCTTGCCTTGAGTGCTTCAAGTAGTG
TGTGCCCGTCTGTTGTGTGACTCTGGTAACTAGAGATCCCTCAGACCCTTTTAGTCAGTGTGGAAAATCT
CTAGCAGGGCCCGTTTCATGTGAGCAAAAGGCCAGCAAAAGGCCAGGAACCGTAAAAAGGCCGCGTTGCT
GGCGTTTTTCCATAGGCTCCGCCCCCCTGACGAGCATCACAAAAATCGACGCTCAAGTCAGAGGTGGCGA
AACCCGACAGGACTATAAAGATACCAGGCGTTTCCCCCTGGAAGCTCCCTCGTGCGCTCTCCTGTTCCGA
CCCTGCCGCTTACCGGATACCTGTCCGCCTTTCTCCCTTCGGGAAGCGTGGCGCTTTCTCATAGCTCACG
CTGTAGGTATCTCAGTTCGGTGTAGGTCGTTCGCTCCAAGCTGGGCTGTGTGCACGAACCCCCCGTTCAG
CCCGACCGCTGCGCCTTATCCGGTAACTATCGTCTTGAGTCCAACCCGGTAAGACACGACTTATCGCCAC
TGGCAGCAGCCACTGGTAACAGGATTAGCAGAGCGAGGTATGTAGGCGGTGCTACAGAGTTCTTGAAGTG
GTGGCCTAACTACGGCTACACTAGAAGAACAGTATTTGGTATCTGCGCTCTGCTGAAGCCAGTTACCTTC
GGAAAAAGAGTTGGTAGCTCTTGATCCGGCAAACAAACCACCGCTGGTAGCGGTGGTTTTTTTGTTTGCA
AGCAGCAGATTACGCGCAGAAAAAAAGGATCTCAAGAAGATCCTTTGATCTTTTCTACGGGGTCTGACGC
TCAGTGGAACGAAAACTCACGTTAAGGGATTTTGGTCATGAGATTATCAAAAAGGATCTTCACCTAGATC
CTTTTAAATTAAAAATGAAGTTTTAAATCAATCTAAAGTATATATGAGTAAACTTGGTCTGACAGTTACC
AATGCTTAATCAGTGAGGCACCTATCTCAGCGATCTGTCTATTTCGTTCATCCATAGTTGCCTGACTCCC
CGTCGTGTAGATAACTACGATACGGGAGGGCTTACCATCTGGCCCCAGTGCTGCAATGATACCGCGAGAC
CCACGCTCACCGGCTCCAGATTTATCAGCAATAAACCAGCCAGCCGGAAGGGCCGAGCGCAGAAGTGGTC
CTGCAACTTTATCCGCCTCCATCCAGTCTATTAATTGTTGCCGGGAAGCTAGAGTAAGTAGTTCGCCAGT
TAATAGTTTGCGCAACGTTGTTGCCATTGCTACAGGCATCGTGGTGTCACGCTCGTCGTTTGGTATGGCT
TCATTCAGCTCCGGTTCCCAACGATCAAGGCGAGTTACATGATCCCCCATGTTGTGCAAAAAAGCGGTTA
GCTCCTTCGGTCCTCCGATCGTTGTCAGAAGTAAGTTGGCCGCAGTGTTATCACTCATGGTTATGGCAGC
ACTGCATAATTCTCTTACTGTCATGCCATCCGTAAGATGCTTTTCTGTGACTGGTGAGTACTCAACCAAG
TCATTCTGAGAATAGTGTATGCGGCGACCGAGTTGCTCTTGCCCGGCGTCAATACGGGATAATACCGCGC
CACATAGCAGAACTTTAAAAGTGCTCATCATTGGAAAACGTTCTTCGGGGCGAAAACTCTCAAGGATCTT
ACCGCTGTTGAGATCCAGTTCGATGTAACCCACTCGTGCACCCAACTGATCTTCAGCATCTTTTACTTTC
ACCAGCGTTTCTGGGTGAGCAAAAACAGGAAGGCAAAATGCCGCAAAAAAGGGAATAAGGGCGACACGGA
AATGTTGAATACTCATACTCTTCCTTTTTCAATATTATTGAAGCATTTATCAGGGTTATTGTCTCATGAG
CGGATACATATTTGAATGTATTTAGAAAAATAAACAAATAGGGGTTCCGCGCACATTTCCCCGAAAAGTG
CCACCTGACGTCGACGGATCGGGAGATCTCCCGATCCCCTATGGTGCACTCTCAGTACAATCTGCTCTGA
TGCCGCATAGTTAAGCCAGTATCTGCTCCCTGCTTGTGTGTTGGAGGTCGCTGAGTAGTGCGCGAGCAAA
ATTTAAGCTACAACAAGGCAAGGCTTGACCGACAATTGCATGAAGAATCTGCTTAGGGTTAGGCGTTTTG
CGCTGCTTCGCGATGTACGGGCCAGATATACGCGCTGTGGAATGTGTGTCAGTTAGGGTGTGGAAAGTCC
CCAGGCTCCCCAGCAGGCAGAAGTATGCAAAGCATGCATCTCAATTAGTCAGCAACCAGGTGTGGAAAGT
CCCCAGGCTCCCCAGCAGGCAGAAGTATGCAAAGCATGCATCTCAATTAGTCAGCAACCATAGTCCCGCC
CCTAACTCCGCCCATCCCGCCCCTAACTCCGCCCAGTTCCGCCCATTCTCCGCCCCATGGCTGACTAATT
TTTTTTATTTATGCAGAGGCCGAGGCCGCCTCTGCCTCTGAGC
Features (pLannotate 1.2.2; 18 found; start..end, strand, type, name):
     62..441     +  enhancer       CMV enhancer: human cytomegalovirus immediate early enhancer
    442..641     +  promoter       CMV promoter: human cytomegalovirus (CMV) immediate early promoter
    659..839     +  LTR            5' LTR (truncated): truncated 5' long terminal repeat (LTR) from HIV-1
    886..1011    +  misc_feature   HIV-1 Ψ: packaging signal of human immunodeficiency virus type 1
    995..1333    +  CDS            HIV-1 gag (fragment): gag protein from human immunodeficiency virus 1; gag
   1508..1741    +  misc_feature   RRE: The Rev response element (RRE) of HIV-1 allows for Rev-dependent mRNA export from the nucleus to the cytoplasm.
   2117..2217    +  CDS            Rev (fragment): human immunodeficiency virus 1 (HIV-1) Rev protein; rev; enhances nuclear export of unspliced and incompletely spliced viral mRNAs
   2267..2384    +  misc_feature   cPPT/CTS: central polypurine tract and central termination sequence of HIV-1
   2521..2928    +  promoter       SFFV promoter: spleen focus-forming virus long terminal repeat (LTR) promoter
   3501..4100    +  CDS            PuroR: puromycin N-acetyltransferase; pac from Streptomyces alboniger; confers resistance to puromycin
   4110..4698    +  misc_feature   WPRE: woodchuck hepatitis virus posttranscriptional regulatory element
   4709..5209    +  CDS            nef (fragment): NEF_HV1LA - Experimental evidence at protein level: Swiss-Prot protein existence level 1. Extracellular Nef protein targets CD4(+) T-lymphocytes for apoptosis by interacting with CXCR4 surface receptors. From Human immunodeficiency virus type 1 group M subtype B (isolate Lai) (HIV-1).
   5216..5396    +  LTR            5' LTR (truncated): truncated 5' long terminal repeat (LTR) from HIV-1
   5467..6055    -  rep_origin     ori: high-copy-number ColE1/pMB1/pBR322/pUC origin of replication
   6226..7086    -  CDS            AmpR: β-lactamase; bla; confers resistance to ampicillin, carbenicillin, and related antibiotics
   7087..7191    -  promoter       AmpR promoter: bla
   7250..7302    -  misc_feature   bom (fragment): basis of mobility region from pBR322
   7464..50      +  promoter       SV40 promoter (across the origin): SV40 enhancer and early promoter
