[The description below was written by a language model from this plasmid's Addgene catalogue record and pLannotate feature annotations shown in this document.]
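Description:
pscALPS_puro is an HIV-1-based lentiviral transfer vector built on the pscALPS backbone (about 7.7 kb) for mammalian expression, whose recorded payload is a puromycin resistance gene. In bacteria it is maintained through a high-copy ColE1/pUC-type origin and selected with ampicillin via the β-lactamase gene; the recorded use of a recombination-tolerant strain is typical for plasmids carrying repeated LTR sequences.

The viral genome is transcribed in producer cells from a CMV enhancer/promoter fused to a truncated 5' LTR, an arrangement that generally makes genomic RNA production independent of Tat. Downstream lie the Ψ packaging signal with an adjoining gag fragment, the Rev response element for Rev-dependent nuclear export of the unspliced RNA, and the cPPT/CTS, which aids nuclear import of the reverse-transcribed genome. The feature table then shows an SFFV LTR promoter followed by a gap of several hundred unannotated bases before the 600 bp PuroR (puromycin N-acetyltransferase) coding sequence. The catalogue states that puromycin resistance is driven by a cyclophilin A promoter, which presumably occupies that unannotated interval, although the annotation does not confirm this. No gene is annotated directly after the SFFV promoter, consistent with this being the empty, marker-only form of a dual-promoter design. A WPRE follows PuroR to enhance transcript stability and expression, then a nef fragment and a second truncated LTR at the 3' end. An SV40 enhancer/early promoter is also annotated in the plasmid backbone.

The construct is suited to producing lentiviral particles, with packaging and envelope functions supplied separately, that confer puromycin resistance on transduced cells. It likely serves as a control or parental vector alongside gene-carrying derivatives, though the record states only that it encodes the resistance protein.
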