Addgene plasmid #128504: pscALPS_puro
Purpose: Encodes puromycin resistance protein
Depositing lab: Jeremy Luban. Depositing organization: University of Massachusetts, Worcester. Publication: Primate immunodeficiency virus proteins Vpx and Vpr counteract transcriptional repression of proviruses by the HUSH complex. Yurkovetskiy L, Guney MH, Kim K, Goh SL, McCauley S, Dauphin A, Diehl WE, Luban J. Nat Microbiol. 2018 Dec;3(12):1354-1361. doi: 10.1038/s41564-018-0256-x. Epub 2018 Oct 8. PubMed 30297740.
Backbone
  Vector backbone: pscALPS
  Total vector size (bp): 7740
  Vector type: Mammalian Expression, Lentiviral
  Selectable markers: Puromycin
Growth in bacteria
  Bacterial resistance: Ampicillin, 100 μg/mL
  Growth temperature: 30°C
  Growth strain: NEB Stable
  Copy number: High Copy
Gene/Insert
  Gene/Insert name: Puromycin Resistance
  Insert size (bp): 600
  Promoter: Cyclophilin A promoter
  Cloning method: Restriction Enzyme; 5′ cloning site MluI (unknown if destroyed); 3′ cloning site AsiSI (unknown if destroyed)
  Sequencing primers: 5′ None; 3′ None
Terms and licenses: Academic/Nonprofit Terms; Industry Terms: Not Available to Industry
How to cite: pscALPS_puro was a gift from Jeremy Luban (Addgene plasmid # 128504 ; http://n2t.net/addgene:128504 ; RRID:Addgene_128504)
